>Addgene plasmid #172783 | pLBC0060 | addgene full sequence | sequence record 346117 | Addgene NGS Result
GTGGCTCTTCAGTGGACGAAAGGGCCTCGTGATACGCCTATTTTTATAGGTTAATGTCATGATAATAATG
GTTTCTTAGACGTCAGGTGGCACTTTTCGGGGAAATGTGCGCGGAACCCCTATTTGTTTATTTTTCTAAA
TACATTCAAATATGTATCCGCTCATGAGACAATAACCCTGATAAATGCTTCAATAATATTGAAAAAGGAA
GAGTATGCGCTCACGCAACTGGTCCAGAACCTTGACCGAACGCAGCGGTGGTAACGGCGCAGTGGCGGTT
TTCATGGCTTGTTATGACTGTTTTTTTTTGGGGTACAGTCTATGCCTCGGGCATCCAAGCAGCAAGCGCG
TTACGCCGTGGGTCGATGTTTGATGTTATGGAGCAGCAACGATGTTACGCAGCAGGGCAGTCGCCCTAAA
ACAAAGTTAAACATCATGAGGGAAGCGGTGATCGCCGAAGTATCGACTCAACTATCAGAGGTAGTTGGCG
TCATCGAGCGCCATCTCGAACCGACGTTGCTGGCCGTACATTTGTACGGCTCCGCAGTGGATGGCGGCCT
GAAGCCACACAGCGATATTGATTTGCTGGTTACGGTGACCGTAAGGCTTGATGAAACAACGCGGCGAGCT
TTGATCAACGACCTTTTGGAAACTTCGGCTTCCCCTGGAGAGAGCGAGATTCTCCGCGCTGTAGAAGTCA
CCATTGTTGTGCACGACGACATCATTCCGTGGCGTTATCCAGCTAAGCGCGAACTGCAATTTGGAGAATG
GCAGCGCAATGACATTCTTGCAGGTATCTTCGAGCCAGCCACGATCGACATTGATCTGGCTATCTTGCTG
ACAAAAGCAAGAGAACATAGCGTTGCCTTGGTAGGTCCAGCGGCGGAGGAACTCTTTGATCCGGTTCCTG
AACAGGATCTATTTGAGGCGCTAAATGAAACCTTAACGCTATGGAACTCGCCGCCCGACTGGGCTGGCGA
TGAGCGAAATGTAGTGCTTACGTTGTCCCGCATTTGGTACAGCGCAGTAACCGGCAAAATCGCGCCGAAG
GATGTCGCTGCCGACTGGGCAATGGAGCGCCTGCCGGCCCAGTATCAGCCCGTCATACTTGAAGCTAGAC
AGGCTTATCTTGGACAAGAAGAAGATCGCTTGGCCTCGCGCGCAGATCAGTTGGAAGAATTTGTCCATTA
CGTAAAAGGCGAGATCACCAAGGTAGTCGGCAAATAACTGTCAGACCAAGTTTACTCATATATACTTTAG
ATTGATTTAAAACTTCATTTTTAATTTAAAAGGATCTAGGTGAAGATCCTTTTTGATAATCTCATGACCA
AAATCCCTTAACGTGAGTTTTCGTTCCACTGAGCGTCAGACCCCGTAGAAAAGATCAAAGGATCTTCTTG
AGATCCTTTTTTTCTGCGCGTAATCTGCTGCTTGCAAACAAAAAAACCACCGCTACCAGCGGTGGTTTGT
TTGCCGGATCAAGAGCTACCAACTCTTTTTCCGAAGGTAACTGGCTTCAGCAGAGCGCAGATACCAAATA
CTGTTCTTCTAGTGTAGCCGTAGTTAGGCCACCACTTCAAGAACTCTGTAGCACCGCCTACATACCTCGC
TCTGCTAATCCTGTTACCAGTGGCTGCTGCCAGTGGCGATAAGTCGTGTCTTACCGGGTTGGACTCAAGA
CGATAGTTACCGGATAAGGCGCAGCGGTCGGGCTGAACGGGGGGTTCGTGCACACAGCCCAGCTTGGAGC
GAACGACCTACACCGAACTGAGATACCTACAGCGTGAGCTATGAGAAAGCGCCACGCTTCCCGAAGGGAG
AAAGGCGGACAGGTATCCGGTAAGCGGCAGGGTCGGAACAGGAGAGCGCACGAGGGAGCTTCCAGGGGGA
AACGCCTGGTATCTTTATAGTCCTGTCGGGTTTCGCCACCTCTGACTTGAGCGTCGATTTTTGTGATGCT
CGTCAGGGGGGCGGAGCCTATGGAAAAACGCCAGCAACGCGGCCTTTTTACGGTTCCTGGCCTTTTGCTG
GCCTTTTGCTCACATGTTCTTTCCTGCGTTATCCCCTGATTCTGTGGATAACCGTATTACCGCCTTTGAG
TGAGCTGATACCGCTCGCCGCAGCCGAACGACCGAGCGCAGCGAGTCAGTGAGCGAGGAAGCGGAAGAGC
GCCCAATACGCAAACCGCCTCTCCCCGCGCGTTGGCCGATTCATTAATCACTCTGTGGTCTCAAATGGGC
AGCGTGCAGCTCGCCGACCACTACCAGCAGAACACCCCCATCGGCGACGGCCCCGTGCTGCTGCCCGACA
ACCACTACCTGAGCTACCAGTCCGCCCTGAGCAAAGACCCCAACGAGAAGCGCGATCACATGGTCCTGCT
GGAGTTCGTGACCGCCGCCGGGATCACTCTCGGCATGGACGAGCTGTACAAGTACCCATACGATGTTCCT
GACTATGCGGGCTATCCCTATGACGTCCCGGACTATGCAGGATCCTATCCATATGACGTTCCAGATTACG
CTGCAGGTTGAGACCACGAA
Features (pLannotate 1.2.2; 8 found; start..end, strand, type, name):
    110..214     +  promoter       AmpR promoter: bla
    205..285     -  CDS            int (fragment): INT2_ECOLX - Protein inferred from homology: Swiss-Prot protein existence level 3. Putative integrase believed to be involved in the insertion of antibiotic resistance genes into plasmids and transposons. From Escherichia coli.
    373..429     +  CDS            GmR (fragment): gentamycin acetyltransferase; aacC1; confers resistance to gentamycin
    436..1224    +  CDS            aadA: S3AD_ECOLX - Experimental evidence at protein level: Swiss-Prot protein existence level 1. Mediates bacterial resistance to the antibiotics streptomycin and spectinomycin. From Escherichia coli.
   1398..1986    +  rep_origin     ori: high-copy-number ColE1/pMB1/pBR322/pUC origin of replication
   2169..2218    +  CDS            lacI (fragment): lac repressor; lacI; The lac repressor binds to the lac operator to inhibit transcription in E. coli. This inhibition can be relieved by adding lactose or isopropyl-β-D-thiogalactopyranoside (IPTG).
   2242..2432    +  CDS            VC155 (fragment): C-terminal fragment of mVenus for use in bimolecular fluorescence complementation (BiFC) (Kodama and Hu, 2010)
   2433..2522    +  CDS            3xHA: three tandem HA epitope tags
