[The description below was written by a language model from this plasmid's Addgene catalogue record and pLannotate feature annotations shown in this document.]
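Description:
pLBC0060 is a Level 0 part plasmid from the MoBiFC toolkit, a modular bimolecular fluorescence complementation (BiFC) system built for studying protein-protein interactions in chloroplasts. It is a small (about 2.5 kb) synthetic-biology vector based on the pAGM41258 backbone, a Level 0 acceptor of the modular cloning type described by its cited source. It is maintained in E. coli at high copy through a ColE1/pUC-type origin. Selection is with spectinomycin, conferred by the aadA adenylyltransferase gene, which sits downstream of a bla-type promoter. The short integrase, gentamicin acetyltransferase and lacI fragments detected by annotation appear to be remnants of the cassettes from which the backbone was assembled, not functional genes.

The payload is a promoterless coding module named NT2_cYFP3XHA. It consists of the C-terminal fragment of eYFP (residues 175–238, originally derived from Aequorea victoria GFP), which the annotation matches to the VC155-type BiFC fragment, fused directly to three tandem HA epitope tags. The "NT2" designation suggests an N-terminal tag position in the assembly syntax, although the record does not spell this out, and the flanking cloning sites are not given.

As a Level 0 module it carries no promoter or terminator of its own. It is meant to be combined with other standard parts, such as a promoter, a protein of interest and a terminator, into a higher-level transcription unit. The non-fluorescent cYFP half then reconstitutes fluorescence only when its fusion partner comes close to a protein carrying the complementary N-terminal YFP fragment. The 3xHA tag allows the fusion protein to be detected independently by immunoblotting.
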