Addgene plasmid #172783: pLBC0060
Purpose: Level 0 module containing NT2_cYFP3XHA
Depositing lab: Benjamin Field. Depositing organization: CNRS DR12, Delegation Provence et Corse. Publication: MoBiFC: development of a modular bimolecular fluorescence complementation toolkit for the analysis of chloroplast protein-protein interactions. Velay F, Soula M, Mehrez M, Belbachir C, D'Alessandro S, Laloi C, Crete P, Field B. Plant Methods. 2022 May 26;18(1):69. doi: 10.1186/s13007-022-00902-1. PubMed 35619173.
Backbone
  Vector backbone: pAGM41258
  Backbone manufacturer: Engler et al. 2014
  Vector type: Synthetic Biology
Growth in bacteria
  Bacterial resistance: Spectinomycin, 50 μg/mL
  Growth temperature: 37°C
  Growth strain: DH5alpha
  Copy number: High Copy
Gene/Insert
  Gene/Insert name: CDS C-terminal eYFP (175-238) 3XHA tag
  Species: Aequorea victoria
  Mutation: no
  Cloning method: Restriction Enzyme; 5′ cloning site Unknown (unknown if destroyed)
Terms and licenses: Academic/Nonprofit Terms; Industry Terms: Not Available to Industry
Depositor comments: Please visit https://www.biorxiv.org/content/10.1101/2021.03.01.433373v1 for bioRxiv preprint.
How to cite: pLBC0060 was a gift from Benjamin Field (Addgene plasmid # 172783 ; http://n2t.net/addgene:172783 ; RRID:Addgene_172783)
